Addgene plasmid #162317: pEPMY1CB0001
Purpose: (Empty Backbone) Acceptor for golden gate assembly with BsaI overhangs GCTT-CCAT. Generates plasmids for T7-driven expression in E. coli. Contains mRFP1 reporter.
Depositing lab: Nicola Patron. Depositing organization: Earlham Institute. Publication: Biofoundry-assisted expression and characterization of plant proteins. Dudley QM, Cai YM, Kallam K, Debreyne H, Carrasco Lopez JA, Patron NJ. Synth Biol (Oxf). 2021 Sep 11;6(1):ysab029. doi: 10.1093/synbio/ysab029. eCollection 2021. PubMed 34693026.
Backbone
  Vector backbone: pOPINF
  Vector type: Bacterial Expression
Growth in bacteria
  Bacterial resistance: Ampicillin, 100 μg/mL
  Growth temperature: 37°C
  Growth strain: DH5alpha
  Copy number: High Copy
Gene/Insert
  Gene/Insert name: None
Terms and licenses: Academic/Nonprofit Terms; Industry Terms: Not Available to Industry
How to cite: pEPMY1CB0001 was a gift from Nicola Patron (Addgene plasmid # 162317 ; http://n2t.net/addgene:162317 ; RRID:Addgene_162317)
