[The description below was written by a language model from this plasmid's Addgene catalogue record and pLannotate feature annotations shown in this document.]
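Description:
pEPMY1CB0001 is an empty bacterial expression acceptor built on the pOPINF backbone and designed for Golden Gate assembly with BsaI, accepting parts through GCTT and CCAT overhangs. It replicates in E. coli from a high-copy ColE1/pUC-type origin and is selected with ampicillin through the β-lactamase gene. No gene of interest is present. The cloning position is instead occupied by an mRFP1 cassette with its own CAP binding site, lac promoter and lac operator, closed by the rrnB T1 and T7Te terminators. Such a reporter typically acts as a visual dropout marker, with colonies that still carry the parental plasmid turning red and correct assemblies losing the colour, although the record only states that the reporter is present.

The reporter sits between a T7 promoter with an adjacent lac operator and a downstream T7 terminator, so an assembled coding sequence would be transcribed by T7 RNA polymerase under IPTG-relievable lac repressor control. Only a short lacI fragment is annotated, so repressor would have to come from the host. The plasmid also retains the multi-host elements of its parent backbone. These include a CMV enhancer, chicken β-actin promoter and chimeric intron with a rabbit β-globin poly(A) signal for mammalian cells, and a baculovirus p10 promoter, polyhedrin 3' UTR and lef2/ORF603 recombination region for insect cells. A single loxP site is also annotated. The stated purpose, however, covers only T7-driven expression in E. coli.

The depositor sequence (6,245 nt) and the repository's sequencing result (6,120 nt) share the same feature order. They differ in length mainly around the β-actin promoter, which is annotated as shorter fragments in the sequencing result.
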