Features (pLannotate 1.2.2; 26 found; start..end, strand, type, name):
     63..81      +  promoter       T7 promoter: promoter for bacteriophage T7 RNA polymerase
     82..106     +  protein_bind   lac operator: The lac repressor binds to the lac operator to inhibit transcription in E. coli. This inhibition can be relieved by adding lactose or isopropyl-β-D-thiogalactopyranoside (IPTG). lac repressor encoded by lacI
    122..231     +  promoter       p10 promoter: baculovirus promoter for expression in insect cells
    268..355     +  CDS            lacI (fragment): lac repressor; lacI; The lac repressor binds to the lac operator to inhibit transcription in E. coli. This inhibition can be relieved by adding lactose or isopropyl-β-D-thiogalactopyranoside (IPTG).
    368..389     +  protein_bind   CAP binding site: CAP binding activates transcription in the presence of cAMP. E. coli catabolite activator protein
    404..434     +  promoter       lac promoter: promoter for the E. coli lac operon
    442..458     +  protein_bind   lac operator: The lac repressor binds to the lac operator to inhibit transcription in E. coli. This inhibition can be relieved by adding lactose or isopropyl-β-D-thiogalactopyranoside (IPTG). lac repressor encoded by lacI
    494..1168    +  CDS            mRFP1: mRFP1 is a basic (constitutively fluorescent) red fluorescent protein published in 2002, derived from Discosoma sp.. It is reported to be a somewhat slowly-maturing monomer with low acid sensitivity.
   1216..1287    +  terminator     rrnB T1 terminator: transcription terminator T1 from the E. coli rrnB gene
   1303..1330    +  terminator     T7Te terminator: phage T7 early transcription terminator
   1375..1443    +  CDS            HBB (fragment): HBB_PONPY - Experimental evidence at transcript level: Swiss-Prot protein existence level 2. Involved in oxygen transport from the lung to the various peripheral tissues. From Pongo pygmaeus (Bornean orangutan).
   1518..1573    +  polyA_signal   β-globin poly(A) signal: rabbit β-globin polyadenylation signal (Gil and Proudfoot, 1987)
   1661..1708    +  terminator     T7 terminator: transcription terminator for bacteriophage T7 RNA polymerase
   1722..1805    +  CDS            PH (fragment): PYHD_NPVAC - Also known as P29, POLH. Experimental evidence at protein level: Swiss-Prot protein existence level 1. Major component of the virus occlusion bodies which are large proteinaceous structures termed polyhedra. These structures serve as the protective package for the virus particles outside the infected host and allow natural transmission of virus between insect hosts, assisting persistence in the environment. Forms the paracrystalline lattice of polyhedra and interacts with enveloped virions as well as other accessory molecules and structures to form a mature viral occlusion body. F
   1809..2181    +  3'UTR          polyhedrin 3' UTR: 3' UTR from the Autographa californica nucleopolyhedrovirus polyhedrin gene (Suzuki et al., 2006)
   2435..2468    +  protein_bind   loxP: Cre-mediated recombination occurs in the 8-bp core sequence (GCATACAT). Cre recombinase
   2636..3223    -  rep_origin     ori: high-copy-number ColE1/pMB1/pBR322/pUC origin of replication
   3236..4096    -  CDS            AmpR: β-lactamase; bla; confers resistance to ampicillin, carbenicillin, and related antibiotics
   4097..4148    -  promoter       AmpR promoter (fragment): bla
   4162..4197    +  CDS            lef2 (fragment): baculovirus late expression factor 2
   4339..5166    +  misc_recomb    baculovirus recombination region (lef2/ORF603): contains ORF603 and part of lef2
   5178..5236    +  misc_recomb    baculovirus recombination region (ORF603) (fragment): contains ORF603 and part of lef2
   5298..5601    +  enhancer       CMV enhancer: human cytomegalovirus immediate early enhancer
   5607..5884    +  promoter       chicken β-actin promoter: No description available
   5885..6020    +  intron         hybrid intron (fragment): hybrid between chicken β-actin (CBA) and minute virus of mice (MMV) introns (Gray et al., 2011)
   6109..6239    +  intron         chimeric intron (fragment): chimera between introns from chicken β-actin and rabbit β-globin
>Addgene plasmid #162317 | pEPMY1CB0001 | depositor full sequence | sequence record 314659 | pEPMY1CB0001 sequence 6245 bps
GGCAACGTGCTGGTTATTGTGCTGTCTCATCATTTTGGCAAAGAATTGGATCGGACCGAAATTAATACGA
CTCACTATAGGGGAATTGTGAGCGGATAACAATTCCCCGGAGTTAATCCGGGACCTTTAATTCAACCCAA
CACAATATATTATAGTTAAATAAGAATTATTATCAAATCATTTGTATATTAATTAAAATACTATACTGTA
AATTACATTTTATTTACAATCAAAGGAGATATACCGAATTCCCATTGAGACCGATATCAATACGCAAACC
GCCTCTCCCCGCGCGTTGGCCGATTCATTAATGCAGCTGGCACGACAGGTTTCCCGACTGGAAAGCGGGC
AGTGAGCGCAACGCAATTAATGTGAGTTAGCTCACTCATTAGGCACCCCAGGCTTTACACTTTATGCTTC
CGGCTCGTATGTTGTGTGGAATTGTGAGCGGATAACAATTTCACACATACTAGAGAAAGAGGAGAAATAC
TAGATGGCTTCCTCCGAGGACGTTATCAAAGAGTTCATGCGTTTCAAAGTTCGTATGGAAGGTTCCGTTA
ACGGTCACGAGTTCGAAATCGAAGGTGAAGGTGAAGGTCGTCCGTACGAAGGTACCCAGACCGCTAAACT
GAAAGTTACCAAAGGTGGTCCGCTGCCGTTCGCTTGGGACATCCTGTCCCCGCAGTTCCAGTACGGTTCC
AAAGCTTACGTTAAACACCCGGCTGACATCCCGGACTACCTGAAACTGTCCTTCCCGGAAGGTTTCAAAT
GGGAACGTGTTATGAACTTCGAGGACGGTGGTGTTGTTACCGTTACCCAGGACTCCTCCCTGCAAGACGG
TGAGTTCATCTACAAAGTTAAACTGCGTGGTACCAACTTCCCGTCCGACGGTCCGGTTATGCAGAAAAAA
ACCATGGGTTGGGAAGCTTCCACCGAACGTATGTACCCGGAGGACGGTGCTCTGAAAGGTGAAATCAAAA
TGCGTCTGAAACTGAAAGACGGTGGTCACTACGACGCTGAAGTTAAAACCACCTACATGGCTAAAAAACC
GGTTCAGCTGCCGGGTGCTTACAAAACCGACATCAAACTGGACATCACCTCCCACAACGAGGACTACACC
ATCGTTGAACAGTACGAACGTGCTGAAGGTCGTCACTCCACCGGTGCTTAATAACGCTGATAGTGCTAGT
GTAGATCGCTACTAGAGCCAGGCATCAAATAAAACGAAAGGCTCAGTCGAAAGACTGGGCCTTTCGTTTT
ATCTGTTGTTTGTCGGTGAACGCTCTCTACTAGAGTCACACTGGCTCACCTTCGGGTGGGCCTTTCTGCG
TTTATAGGTCTCAGCTTTCTAGGGATCCACCAGTTTGTGATTAACCTCAGGTGCAGGCTGCCTATCAGAA
GGTGGTGGCTGGTGTGGCCAATGCCCTGGCTCACAAATACCACTGAGATCGATCTTTTTCCCTCTGCCAA
AAATTATGGGGACATCATGAAGCCCCTTGAGCATCTGACTTCTGGCTAATAAAGGAAATTTATTTTCATT
GCAATAGTGTGTTGGAATTTTTTGTGTCTCTCACTCGGAAGGACATATGGGAGGGCAAATCATTTAAAAC
ATCAGAATGAGTATTTGGTTTAGAGTTTGGCAACATATGCCCATATGTAACTAGCATAACCCCTTGGGGC
CTCTAAACGGGTCTTGAGGGGTTTTTTGCTGAAAGCATGCGGAGGAAATTCTCCTTGAAGTTTCCCTGGT
GTTCAAAGTAAAGGAGTTTGCACCAGACGCACCTCTGTTCACTGGTCCGGCGTATTAAAACACGATACAT
TGTTATTAGTACATTTATTAAGCGCTAGATTCTGTGCGTTGTTGATTTACAGACAATTGTTGTACGTATT
TTAATAATTCATTAAATTTATAATCTTTAGGGTGGTATGTTAGAGCGAAAATCAAATGATTTTCAGCGTC
TTTATATCTGAATTTAAATATTAAATCCTCAATAGATTTGTAAAATAGGTTTCGATTAGTTTCAAACAAG
GGTTGTTTTTCCGAACCGATGGCTGGACTATCTAATGGATTTTCGCTCAACGCCACAAAACTTGCCAAAT
CTTGTAGCAGCAATCTAGCTTTGTCGATATTCGTTTGTGTTTTGTTTTGTAATAAAGGTTCGACGTCGTT
CAAAATATTATGCGCTTTTGTATTTCTTTCATCACTGTCGTTAGTGTACAATTGACTCGACGTAAACACG
TTAAATAGAGCTTGGACATATTTAACATCGGGCGTGTTAGCTTTATTAGGCCGATTATCGTCGTCGTCCC
AACCCTCGTCGTTAGAAGTTGCTTCCGAAGATGATTTTGCCATAGCCACACGACGCCTATTAATTGTGTC
GGCTAACACGTCCGCGATCAAATTTGTAGTTGAGCTTTTTGGAATTGCGATCGCATAACTTCGTATAGCA
TACATTATACGAAGTTATAAGCTCGGAACGCTGCGCTCGGTCGTTCGGCTGCGGCGAGCGGTATCAGCTC
ACTCAAAGGCGGTAATACGGTTATCCACAGAATCAGGGGATAACGCAGGAAAGAACATGTGAGCAAAAGG
CCAGCAAAAGGCCAGGAACCGTAAAAAGGCCGCGTTGCTGGCGTTTTTCCATAGGCTCCGCCCCCTGACG
AGCATCACAAAAATCGACGCTCAAGTCAGAGGTGGCGAAACCCGACAGGACTATAAAGATACCAGGCGTT
TCCCCCTGGAAGCTCCCTCGTGCGCTCTCCTGTTCCGACCCTGCCGCTTACCGGATACCTGTCCGCCTTT
CTCCCTTCGGGAAGCGTGGCGCTTTCTCAATGCTCACGCTGTAGGTATCTCAGTTCGGTGTAGGTCGTTC
GCTCCAAGCTGGGCTGTGTGCACGAACCCCCCGTTCAGCCCGACCGCTGCGCCTTATCCGGTAACTATCG
TCTTGAGTCCAACCCGGTAAGACACGACTTATCGCCACTGGCAGCAGCCACTGGTAACAGGATTAGCAGA
GCGAGGTATGTAGGCGGTGCTACAGAGTTCTTGAAGTGGTGGCCTAACTACGGCTACACTAGAAGAACAG
TATTTGGTATCTGCGCTCTGCTGAAGCCAGTTACCTTCGGAAAAAGAGTTGGTAGCTCTTGATCCGGCAA
ACAAACCACCGCTGGTAGCGGTGGTTTTTTTGTTTGCAAGCAGCAGATTACGCGCAGAAAAAAAGGATCT
CAAGAAGATCCTTTGTTACCAATGCTTAATCAGTGAGGCACCTATCTCAGCGATCTGTCTATTTCGTTCA
TCCATAGTTGCCTGACTCCCCGTCGTGTAGATAACTACGATACGGGAGGGCTTACCATCTGGCCCCAGTG
CTGCAATGATACCGCGAGATCCACGCTCACCGGCTCCAGATTTATCAGCAATAAACCAGCCAGCCGGAAG
GGCCGAGCGCAGAAGTGGTCCTGCAACTTTATCCGCCTCCATCCAGTCTATTAATTGTTGCCGGGAAGCT
AGAGTAAGTAGTTCGCCAGTTAATAGTTTGCGCAACGTTGTTGCCATTGCTACAGGCATCGTGGTGTCAC
GCTCGTCGTTTGGTATGGCTTCATTCAGCTCCGGTTCCCAACGATCAAGGCGAGTTACATGATCCCCCAT
GTTGTGCAAAAAAGCGGTTAGCTCCTTCGGTCCTCCGATCGTTGTCAGAAGTAAGTTGGCCGCAGTGTTA
TCACTCATGGTTATGGCAGCACTGCATAATTCTCTTACTGTCATGCCATCCGTAAGATGCTTTTCTGTGA
CTGGTGAGTACTCAACCAAGTCATTCTGAGAATAGTGTATGCGGCGACCGAGTTGCTCTTGCCCGGCGTC
AATACGGGATAATACCGCGCCACATAGCAGAACTTTAAAAGTGCTCATCATTGGAAAACGTTCTTCGGGG
CGAAAACTCTCAAGGATCTTACCGCTGTTGAGATCCAGTTCGATGTAACCCACTCGTGCACCCAACTGAT
CTTCAGCATCTTTTACTTTCACCAGCGTTTCTGGGTGAGCAAAAACAGGAAGGCAAAATGCCGCAAAAAA
GGGAATAAGGGCGACACGGAAATGTTGAATACTCATACTCTTCCTTTTTCAATATTATTGAAGCATTTAT
CAGGGTTATTGTCTCATGTCCGCGCGTTTCCTGCATCTTTTAATCAAATCCCAAGATGTGTATAAACGCG
CCGGTATGTACAGGAAGAGGTTTATACTAAACTGTTACATTGCAAACGTGGTTTCGTGTGCCAAGTGTGA
AAACCGATGTTTAATCAAGGCTCTGACGCATTTCTACAACCACGACTCCAAGTGTGTGGGTGAAGTCATG
CATCTTTTAATCAAATCCCAAGATGTGTATAAACCACCAAACTGCCAAAAAATGAAAACTGTCGACAAGC
TCTGTCCGTTTGCTGGCAACTGCAAGGGACTCAATCCTATTTGTAATTATTGAATAATAAAACAATTATA
AATGTCAAATTTGTTTTTTATTAACGATACAAACCAAACGCAACAAGAACATTTGTAGTATTATCTATAA
TTGAAAACGCGTAGTTATAATCGCTGAGGTAATATTTAAAATCATTTTCAAATGATTCACAGTTAATTTG
CGACAATATAATTTTATTTTCACATAAACTAGACGCCTTGTCGTCCTCTTCTTCGTATTCCTTCTCTTTT
TCATTTTTCTCTTCATAAAAATTAACATAGTTATTATCGTATCCATATATGTATCTATCGTATAGAGTAA
ATTTTTTGTTGTCATAAATATATATGTCTTTTTTAATGGGGTGTATAGTACCGCTGCGCATAGTTTTTCT
GTAATTTACAACAGTGCTATTTTCTGGTAGTTCTTCGGAGTGTGTTGCTTTAATTATTAAATTTATATAA
TCAATGAATTTGGGATCGTCGGTTTTGTACAATATGTTGCCGGCATAGTACGCAGCTTCTTCTAGTTCAA
TTACACCATTTTTTAGCAGCACCGGATTAACATAACTTTCCAAAATGTTGTACGAACCGTTAAACAAAAA
CAGTTCACCTCCCTTTTCTATACTATTGTCTGCGAGCAGTTGTTTGTTGTTAAAAATAACAGCCATTGTA
ATGAGACGCACAAACTAATATCACAAACTGGAAATGTCTATCAATATATAGTTGCTGATGGCCGGCCGTA
ATGAGACGCACAAACTAATATCACAAACTGGAAATGTCTATCAATATATAGTTGCTCTAGTTATTAATAG
TAATCAATTACGGGGTCATTAGTTCATAGCCCATATATGGAGTTCCGCGTTACATAACTTACGGTAAATG
GCCCGCCTGGCTGACCGCCCAACGACCCCCGCCCATTGACGTCAATAATGACGTATGTTCCCATAGTAAC
GCCAATAGGGACTTTCCATTGACGTCAATGGGTGGAGTATTTACGGTAAACTGCCCACTTGGCAGTACAT
CAAGTGTATCATATGCCAAGTACGCCCCCTATTGACGTCAATGACGGTAAATGGCCCGCCTGGCATTATG
CCCAGTACATGACCTTATGGGACTTTCCTACTTGGCAGTACATCTACGTATTAGTCATCGCTATTACCAT
GCATGGTCGAGGTGAGCCCCACGTTCTGCTTCACTCTCCCCATCTCCCCCCCCTCCCCACCCCCAATTTT
GTATTTATTTATTTTTTAATTATTTTGTGCAGCGATGGGGGCGGGGGGGGGGGGGGGGCGCGCGCCAGGC
GGGGCGGGGCGGGGCGAGGGGCGGGGCGGGGCGAGGCGGAGAGGTGCGGCGGCAGCCAATCAGAGCGGCG
CGCTCCGAAAGTTTCCTTTTATGGCGAGGCGGCGGCGGCGGCGGCCCTATAAAAAGCGAAGCGCGCGGCG
GGCGGGAGTCGCTGCGCGCTGCCTTCGCCCCGTGCCCCGCTCCGCCGCCGCCTCGCGCCGCCCGCCCCGG
CTCTGACTGACCGCGTTACTCCCACAGGTGAGCGGGCGGGACGGCCCTTCTCCTTCGGGCTGTAATTAGC
GCTTGGTTTAATGACGGCTTGTTTCTTTTCTGTGGCTGCGTGAAAGCCTTGAGGGGCTCCGGGAGGGCCC
TTTGTGCGGGGGGAGCGGCTCGGGGCTGTCCGCGGGGGGACGGCTGCCTTCGGGGGGGACGGGGCAGGGC
GGGGTTCGGCTTCTGGCGTGTGACCGGCGGCTCTAGAGCCTCTGCTAACCATGTTCATGCCTTCTTCTTT
TTCCTACAGCTCCTG
