Features (pLannotate 1.2.2; 27 found; start..end, strand, type, name):
      1..92      +  promoter       chicken β-actin promoter (fragment): contains a 21-bp deletion relative to the standard chicken β-actin promoter
     93..228     +  intron         hybrid intron (fragment): hybrid between chicken β-actin (CBA) and minute virus of mice (MMV) introns (Gray et al., 2011)
    317..447     +  intron         chimeric intron (fragment): chimera between introns from chicken β-actin and rabbit β-globin
    516..534     +  promoter       T7 promoter: promoter for bacteriophage T7 RNA polymerase
    535..559     +  protein_bind   lac operator: The lac repressor binds to the lac operator to inhibit transcription in E. coli. This inhibition can be relieved by adding lactose or isopropyl-β-D-thiogalactopyranoside (IPTG). lac repressor encoded by lacI
    575..684     +  promoter       p10 promoter: baculovirus promoter for expression in insect cells
    721..808     +  CDS            lacI (fragment): lac repressor; lacI; The lac repressor binds to the lac operator to inhibit transcription in E. coli. This inhibition can be relieved by adding lactose or isopropyl-β-D-thiogalactopyranoside (IPTG).
    821..842     +  protein_bind   CAP binding site: CAP binding activates transcription in the presence of cAMP. E. coli catabolite activator protein
    857..887     +  promoter       lac promoter: promoter for the E. coli lac operon
    895..911     +  protein_bind   lac operator: The lac repressor binds to the lac operator to inhibit transcription in E. coli. This inhibition can be relieved by adding lactose or isopropyl-β-D-thiogalactopyranoside (IPTG). lac repressor encoded by lacI
    947..1621    +  CDS            mRFP1: mRFP1 is a basic (constitutively fluorescent) red fluorescent protein published in 2002, derived from Discosoma sp.. It is reported to be a somewhat slowly-maturing monomer with low acid sensitivity.
   1669..1740    +  terminator     rrnB T1 terminator: transcription terminator T1 from the E. coli rrnB gene
   1756..1783    +  terminator     T7Te terminator: phage T7 early transcription terminator
   1828..1896    +  CDS            HBB (fragment): HBB_PONPY - Experimental evidence at transcript level: Swiss-Prot protein existence level 2. Involved in oxygen transport from the lung to the various peripheral tissues. From Pongo pygmaeus (Bornean orangutan).
   1971..2026    +  polyA_signal   β-globin poly(A) signal: rabbit β-globin polyadenylation signal (Gil and Proudfoot, 1987)
   2114..2161    +  terminator     T7 terminator: transcription terminator for bacteriophage T7 RNA polymerase
   2175..2258    +  CDS            PH (fragment): PYHD_NPVAC - Also known as P29, POLH. Experimental evidence at protein level: Swiss-Prot protein existence level 1. Major component of the virus occlusion bodies which are large proteinaceous structures termed polyhedra. These structures serve as the protective package for the virus particles outside the infected host and allow natural transmission of virus between insect hosts, assisting persistence in the environment. Forms the paracrystalline lattice of polyhedra and interacts with enveloped virions as well as other accessory molecules and structures to form a mature viral occlusion body. F
   2262..2634    +  3'UTR          polyhedrin 3' UTR: 3' UTR from the Autographa californica nucleopolyhedrovirus polyhedrin gene (Suzuki et al., 2006)
   2888..2921    +  protein_bind   loxP: Cre-mediated recombination occurs in the 8-bp core sequence (GCATACAT). Cre recombinase
   3089..3676    -  rep_origin     ori: high-copy-number ColE1/pMB1/pBR322/pUC origin of replication
   3689..4549    -  CDS            AmpR: β-lactamase; bla; confers resistance to ampicillin, carbenicillin, and related antibiotics
   4550..4601    -  promoter       AmpR promoter (fragment): bla
   4615..4650    +  CDS            lef2 (fragment): baculovirus late expression factor 2
   4792..5619    +  misc_recomb    baculovirus recombination region (lef2/ORF603): contains ORF603 and part of lef2
   5631..5689    +  misc_recomb    baculovirus recombination region (ORF603) (fragment): contains ORF603 and part of lef2
   5751..6054    +  enhancer       CMV enhancer: human cytomegalovirus immediate early enhancer
   6060..6120    +  promoter       chicken β-actin promoter (fragment): contains a 21-bp deletion relative to the standard chicken β-actin promoter
>Addgene plasmid #162317 | pEPMY1CB0001 | addgene full sequence | sequence record 320901 | Addgene NGS Result
CAGCCAATCAGAGCGGCGCGCTCCGAAAGTTTCCTTTTATGGCGAGGCGGCGGCGGCGGCGGCCCTATAA
AAAGCGAAGCGCGCGGCGGGCGGGAGTCGCTGCGCGCTGCCTTCGCCCCGTGCCCCGCTCCGCCGCCGCC
TCGCGCCGCCCGCCCCGGCTCTGACTGACCGCGTTACTCCCACAGGTGAGCGGGCGGGACGGCCCTTCTC
CTTCGGGCTGTAATTAGCGCTTGGTTTAATGACGGCTTGTTTCTTTTCTGTGGCTGCGTGAAAGCCTTGA
GGGGCTCCGGGAGGGCCCTTTGTGCGGGGGGAGCGGCTCGGGGCTGTCCGCGGGGGGACGGCTGCCTTCG
GGGGGGACGGGGCAGGGCGGGGTTCGGCTTCTGGCGTGTGACCGGCGGCTCTAGAGCCTCTGCTAACCAT
GTTCATGCCTTCTTCTTTTTCCTACAGCTCCTGGGCAACGTGCTGGTTATTGTGCTGTCTCATCATTTTG
GCAAAGAATTGGATCGGACCGAAATTAATACGACTCACTATAGGGGAATTGTGAGCGGATAACAATTCCC
CGGAGTTAATCCGGGACCTTTAATTCAACCCAACACAATATATTATAGTTAAATAAGAATTATTATCAAA
TCATTTGTATATTAATTAAAATACTATACTGTAAATTACATTTTATTTACAATCAAAGGAGATATACCGA
ATTCCCATTGAGACCGATATCAATACGCAAACCGCCTCTCCCCGCGCGTTGGCCGATTCATTAATGCAGC
TGGCACGACAGGTTTCCCGACTGGAAAGCGGGCAGTGAGCGCAACGCAATTAATGTGAGTTAGCTCACTC
ATTAGGCACCCCAGGCTTTACACTTTATGCTTCCGGCTCGTATGTTGTGTGGAATTGTGAGCGGATAACA
ATTTCACACATACTAGAGAAAGAGGAGAAATACTAGATGGCTTCCTCCGAGGACGTTATCAAAGAGTTCA
TGCGTTTCAAAGTTCGTATGGAAGGTTCCGTTAACGGTCACGAGTTCGAAATCGAAGGTGAAGGTGAAGG
TCGTCCGTACGAAGGTACCCAGACCGCTAAACTGAAAGTTACCAAAGGTGGTCCGCTGCCGTTCGCTTGG
GACATCCTGTCCCCGCAGTTCCAGTACGGTTCCAAAGCTTACGTTAAACACCCGGCTGACATCCCGGACT
ACCTGAAACTGTCCTTCCCGGAAGGTTTCAAATGGGAACGTGTTATGAACTTCGAGGACGGTGGTGTTGT
TACCGTTACCCAGGACTCCTCCCTGCAAGACGGTGAGTTCATCTACAAAGTTAAACTGCGTGGTACCAAC
TTCCCGTCCGACGGTCCGGTTATGCAGAAAAAAACCATGGGTTGGGAAGCTTCCACCGAACGTATGTACC
CGGAGGACGGTGCTCTGAAAGGTGAAATCAAAATGCGTCTGAAACTGAAAGACGGTGGTCACTACGACGC
TGAAGTTAAAACCACCTACATGGCTAAAAAACCGGTTCAGCTGCCGGGTGCTTACAAAACCGACATCAAA
CTGGACATCACCTCCCACAACGAGGACTACACCATCGTTGAACAGTACGAACGTGCTGAAGGTCGTCACT
CCACCGGTGCTTAATAACGCTGATAGTGCTAGTGTAGATCGCTACTAGAGCCAGGCATCAAATAAAACGA
AAGGCTCAGTCGAAAGACTGGGCCTTTCGTTTTATCTGTTGTTTGTCGGTGAACGCTCTCTACTAGAGTC
ACACTGGCTCACCTTCGGGTGGGCCTTTCTGCGTTTATAGGTCTCAGCTTTCTAGGGATCCACCAGTTTG
TGATTAACCTCAGGTGCAGGCTGCCTATCAGAAGGTGGTGGCTGGTGTGGCCAATGCCCTGGCTCACAAA
TACCACTGAGATCGATCTTTTTCCCTCTGCCAAAAATTATGGGGACATCATGAAGCCCCTTGAGCATCTG
ACTTCTGGCTAATAAAGGAAATTTATTTTCATTGCAATAGTGTGTTGGAATTTTTTGTGTCTCTCACTCG
GAAGGACATATGGGAGGGCAAATCATTTAAAACATCAGAATGAGTATTTGGTTTAGAGTTTGGCAACATA
TGCCCATATGTAACTAGCATAACCCCTTGGGGCCTCTAAACGGGTCTTGAGGGGTTTTTTGCTGAAAGCA
TGCGGAGGAAATTCTCCTTGAAGTTTCCCTGGTGTTCAAAGTAAAGGAGTTTGCACCAGACGCACCTCTG
TTCACTGGTCCGGCGTATTAAAACACGATACATTGTTATTAGTACATTTATTAAGCGCTAGATTCTGTGC
GTTGTTGATTTACAGACAATTGTTGTACGTATTTTAATAATTCATTAAATTTATAATCTTTAGGGTGGTA
TGTTAGAGCGAAAATCAAATGATTTTCAGCGTCTTTATATCTGAATTTAAATATTAAATCCTCAATAGAT
TTGTAAAATAGGTTTCGATTAGTTTCAAACAAGGGTTGTTTTTCCGAACCGATGGCTGGACTATCTAATG
GATTTTCGCTCAACGCCACAAAACTTGCCAAATCTTGTAGCAGCAATCTAGCTTTGTCGATATTCGTTTG
TGTTTTGTTTTGTAATAAAGGTTCGACGTCGTTCAAAATATTATGCGCTTTTGTATTTCTTTCATCACTG
TCGTTAGTGTACAATTGACTCGACGTAAACACGTTAAATAGAGCTTGGACATATTTAACATCGGGCGTGT
TAGCTTTATTAGGCCGATTATCGTCGTCGTCCCAACCCTCGTCGTTAGAAGTTGCTTCCGAAGATGATTT
TGCCATAGCCACACGACGCCTATTAATTGTGTCGGCTAACACGTCCGCGATCAAATTTGTAGTTGAGCTT
TTTGGAATTGCGATCGCATAACTTCGTATAGCATACATTATACGAAGTTATAAGCTCGGAACGCTGCGCT
CGGTCGTTCGGCTGCGGCGAGCGGTATCAGCTCACTCAAAGGCGGTAATACGGTTATCCACAGAATCAGG
GGATAACGCAGGAAAGAACATGTGAGCAAAAGGCCAGCAAAAGGCCAGGAACCGTAAAAAGGCCGCGTTG
CTGGCGTTTTTCCATAGGCTCCGCCCCCTGACGAGCATCACAAAAATCGACGCTCAAGTCAGAGGTGGCG
AAACCCGACAGGACTATAAAGATACCAGGCGTTTCCCCCTGGAAGCTCCCTCGTGCGCTCTCCTGTTCCG
ACCCTGCCGCTTACCGGATACCTGTCCGCCTTTCTCCCTTCGGGAAGCGTGGCGCTTTCTCATAGCTCAC
GCTGTAGGTATCTCAGTTCGGTGTAGGTCGTTCGCTCCAAGCTGGGCTGTGTGCACGAACCCCCCGTTCA
GCCCGACCGCTGCGCCTTATCCGGTAACTATCGTCTTGAGTCCAACCCGGTAAGACACGACTTATCGCCA
CTGGCAGCAGCCACTGGTAACAGGATTAGCAGAGCGAGGTATGTAGGCGGTGCTACAGAGTTCTTGAAGT
GGTGGCCTAACTACGGCTACACTAGAAGAACAGTATTTGGTATCTGCGCTCTGCTGAAGCCAGTTACCTT
CGGAAAAAGAGTTGGTAGCTCTTGATCCGGCAAACAAACCACCGCTGGTAGCGGTGGTTTTTTTGTTTGC
AAGCAGCAGATTACGCGCAGAAAAAAAGGATCTCAAGAAGATCCTTTGTTACCAATGCTTAATCAGTGAG
GCACCTATCTCAGCGATCTGTCTATTTCGTTCATCCATAGTTGCCTGACTCCCCGTCGTGTAGATAACTA
CGATACGGGAGGGCTTACCATCTGGCCCCAGTGCTGCAATGATACCGCGAGATCCACGCTCACCGGCTCC
AGATTTATCAGCAATAAACCAGCCAGCCGGAAGGGCCGAGCGCAGAAGTGGTCCTGCAACTTTATCCGCC
TCCATCCAGTCTATTAATTGTTGCCGGGAAGCTAGAGTAAGTAGTTCGCCAGTTAATAGTTTGCGCAACG
TTGTTGCCATTGCTACAGGCATCGTGGTGTCACGCTCGTCGTTTGGTATGGCTTCATTCAGCTCCGGTTC
CCAACGATCAAGGCGAGTTACATGATCCCCCATGTTGTGCAAAAAAGCGGTTAGCTCCTTCGGTCCTCCG
ATCGTTGTCAGAAGTAAGTTGGCCGCAGTGTTATCACTCATGGTTATGGCAGCACTGCATAATTCTCTTA
CTGTCATGCCATCCGTAAGATGCTTTTCTGTGACTGGTGAGTACTCAACCAAGTCATTCTGAGAATAGTG
TATGCGGCGACCGAGTTGCTCTTGCCCGGCGTCAATACGGGATAATACCGCGCCACATAGCAGAACTTTA
AAAGTGCTCATCATTGGAAAACGTTCTTCGGGGCGAAAACTCTCAAGGATCTTACCGCTGTTGAGATCCA
GTTCGATGTAACCCACTCGTGCACCCAACTGATCTTCAGCATCTTTTACTTTCACCAGCGTTTCTGGGTG
AGCAAAAACAGGAAGGCAAAATGCCGCAAAAAAGGGAATAAGGGCGACACGGAAATGTTGAATACTCATA
CTCTTCCTTTTTCAATATTATTGAAGCATTTATCAGGGTTATTGTCTCATGTCCGCGCGTTTCCTGCATC
TTTTAATCAAATCCCAAGATGTGTATAAACGCGCCGGTATGTACAGGAAGAGGTTTATACTAAACTGTTA
CATTGCAAACGTGGTTTCGTGTGCCAAGTGTGAAAACCGATGTTTAATCAAGGCTCTGACGCATTTCTAC
AACCACGACTCCAAGTGTGTGGGTGAAGTCATGCATCTTTTAATCAAATCCCAAGATGTGTATAAACCAC
CAAACTGCCAAAAAATGAAAACTGTCGACAAGCTCTGTCCGTTTGCTGGCAACTGCAAGGGACTCAATCC
TATTTGTAATTATTGAATAATAAAACAATTATAAATGTCAAATTTGTTTTTTATTAACGATACAAACCAA
ACGCAACAAGAACATTTGTAGTATTATCTATAATTGAAAACGCGTAGTTATAATCGCTGAGGTAATATTT
AAAATCATTTTCAAATGATTCACAGTTAATTTGCGACAATATAATTTTATTTTCACATAAACTAGACGCC
TTGTCGTCCTCTTCTTCGTATTCCTTCTCTTTTTCATTTTTCTCTTCATAAAAATTAACATAGTTATTAT
CGTATCCATATATGTATCTATCGTATAGAGTAAATTTTTTGTTGTCATAAATATATATGTCTTTTTTAAT
GGGGTGTATAGTACCGCTGCGCATAGTTTTTCTGTAATTTACAACAGTGCTATTTTCTGGTAGTTCTTCG
GAGTGTGTTGCTTTAATTATTAAATTTATATAATCAATGAATTTGGGATCGTCGGTTTTGTACAATATGT
TGCCGGCATAGTACGCAGCTTCTTCTAGTTCAATTACACCATTTTTTAGCAGCACCGGATTAACATAACT
TTCCAAAATGTTGTACGAACCGTTAAACAAAAACAGTTCACCTCCCTTTTCTATACTATTGTCTGCGAGC
AGTTGTTTGTTGTTAAAAATAACAGCCATTGTAATGAGACGCACAAACTAATATCACAAACTGGAAATGT
CTATCAATATATAGTTGCTGATGGCCGGCCGTAATGAGACGCACAAACTAATATCACAAACTGGAAATGT
CTATCAATATATAGTTGCTCTAGTTATTAATAGTAATCAATTACGGGGTCATTAGTTCATAGCCCATATA
TGGAGTTCCGCGTTACATAACTTACGGTAAATGGCCCGCCTGGCTGACCGCCCAACGACCCCCGCCCATT
GACGTCAATAATGACGTATGTTCCCATAGTAACGCCAATAGGGACTTTCCATTGACGTCAATGGGTGGAG
TATTTACGGTAAACTGCCCACTTGGCAGTACATCAAGTGTATCATATGCCAAGTACGCCCCCTATTGACG
TCAATGACGGTAAATGGCCCGCCTGGCATTATGCCCAGTACATGACCTTATGGGACTTTCCTACTTGGCA
GTACATCTACGTATTAGTCATCGCTATTACCATGCATGGTCGAGGTGAGCCCCACGTTCTGCTTCACTCT
CCCCATCTCCCCCCCCTCCCCACCCCCAAT
